>Addgene plasmid #49254 | pcDNA5-F-Med26-R61A K62A | depositor partial sequence | sequence record 73093 | T7
CAAGGCTGCATGCCAGACTACAGGACGATGATGACAAGCTCGACATGACAGCGGCTCCGGCGTCTCCGCA
GCAGATCAGGGACCGGCTGCTGCAGGCCATCGACCCCCAGAGCAACATCCGGAACATGGTGGCGGTGCTG
GAAGTCATCTCCAGCCTGGAGAAATACCCTATTACCAAAGAGGCACTTGAGGAAACACGACTTGGGAAGC
TCATCAACGACGTCGCCGCGAAAACCAAGAACGAGGAGCTCGCCAAGCGGGCCAAGAAGCTGCTGCGGAG
CTGGCAGAAGCTCATCGAGCCGGCACACCAGCATGAGGCGGCGCTGCGGGGGCTGGCGGGGGCCACCGGC
TCTGCCAACGGGGGCGCACACAACTGCCGGCCGGAGGTGGGGGCGGCTGGCCCACCCAGGAGCATCCATG
ACCTGAAGAGCCGCAATGACCTCCAGAGGCTGCCCGGGCAGCGGCTGGACAGGCTGGGCAGCCGCAAGCG
CCGGGGTGACCAGCGTGACCTCGGCCACCCAGGGCCGCCACCCAAGGTCTCCAAAGCTAGCCACGACCCC
CTGGTCCCCAACTCATCCCCCCTCCCCACCAACGGGATCAGTGGGAGTCCAGAGAGCTTCGCCAGCTCCC
TGGATGGCAGTGGGCATGCAGGCCCAGAGGGCAGCCGCCTGGAGCGTGACGAGAATGACAAGCACAGTGG
CAAGATCCCCGTCAACGCCGTGCGACCGCACACCAGCTCCCCGGGCCTGGGCAAGCCCCCTGGACCCTGC
TTGCAGCCAAAGGCTTCGGTGCTGCAGCAGCTGGACAGGGTGGACGAGACTCCGGGGCCTCCCCATCCCA
AGGGACCCCCTCGCTGCTCTTTCAGTCCTCGGAACTCACGGCATGAGGGCTCCTTTGCCCGGCAGCAGAG
CTTGTATGCACCCAAAGGGCTCCGTGCCCAGCCCCTCACCGCGGCCCCAGGCACTCGATGCCACACAGGT
GCCGTCACCGCTTTCCACTGGCACAGCCGTCCACACCCCCCCGTACGGCGGCTCGAGCTGCTGCCCAGTG
CGAAAAGCCCAGTGTGCTGCTTGAGCAGCCTGAGAGCCACCAGCGCTGGCGGGGCCGGCTGCAAGGC
