>Addgene plasmid #49254 | pcDNA5-F-Med26-R61A K62A | addgene partial sequence | sequence record 75621 | CMV-F 5'-CGCAAATGGGCGGTAGGCGTG-3'
GAGCTCTCTGGCTAACTAGAGAACCCACTGCTTACTGGCTTATCGAAATTAATACGACTCACTATAGGGA
GACCCAAGCTGGCTAGCATGCCAGACTACAAGGACGATGATGACAAGCTCGACATGACAGCGGCTCCGGC
GTCTCCGCAGCAGATCAGGGACCGGCTGCTGCAGGCCATCGACCCCCAGAGCAACATCCGGAACATGGTG
GCGGTGCTGGAAGTCATCTCCAGCCTGGAGAAATACCCTATTACCAAAGAGGCACTTGAGGAAACACGAC
TTGGGAAGCTCATCAACGACGTCGCCGCGAAAACCAAGAACGAGGAGCTCGCCAAGCGGGCCAAGAAGCT
GCTGCGGAGCTGGCAGAAGCTCATCGAGCCGGCACACCAGCATGAGGCGGCGCTGCGGGGGCTGGCGGGG
GCCACCGGCTCTGCCAACGGGGGCGCACACAACTGCCGGCCGGAGGTGGGGGCGGCTGGCCCACCCAGGA
GCATCCATGACCTGAAGAGCCGCAATGACCTCCAGAGGCTGCCCGGGCAGCGGCTGGACAGGCTGGGCAG
CCGCAAGCGCCGGGGTGACCAGCGTGACCTCGGCCACCCAGGGCCGCCACCCAAGGTCTCCAAAGCTAGC
CACGACCCCCTGGTCCCCAACTCATCCCCCCTCCCCACCAACGGGATCAGTGGGAGTCCAGAGAGCTTCG
CCAGCTCCCTGGATGGCAGTGGGCATGCAGGCCCAGAGGGCAGCCGCCTGGAGCGTGACGAGAATGACAA
GCACAGTGGCAAGATCCCCGTCAACGCCGTGCGACCGCACACCAGCTCCCCGGGCCTGGGCAAGCCCCCT
GGACCCTGCTTGCAGCCAAAGGCTTCGGTGCTGCAGCAGCTGGACAGGGTGGACGA
