[The description below was written by a language model from this plasmid's Addgene catalogue record.]
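Description:
pcDNA5-F-Med26-R61A K62A is a mammalian expression plasmid built on the Invitrogen pcDNA5 backbone (about 5.1 kb without insert). It is propagated in E. coli as a high-copy plasmid under ampicillin selection, and it carries a hygromycin marker for selecting transfected mammalian cells. The record does not list the promoter or other regulatory elements, and no feature table is provided. pcDNA5-series vectors generally drive expression from the CMV immediate-early promoter, and the listed T7 forward sequencing primer fits the usual layout of that family, in which a T7 promoter site lies upstream of the cloning region. The restriction sites used to insert the gene are recorded as unknown.

The insert is the human MED26 coding sequence (also known as CRSP7 or CRSP70), which encodes a subunit of the Mediator transcriptional coactivator complex. It carries two alanine substitutions, R61A and K62A, and is fused at its N terminus to a Flag epitope tag supplied by the backbone. The tag allows the expressed protein to be detected by immunoblotting and allows the protein and its associated partners to be recovered by anti-Flag affinity purification. The associated publication describes MED26 as a docking site for transcription elongation factors, so this double point mutant was presumably made to test the contribution of these N-terminal residues to such interactions, for comparison with wild-type Flag-MED26. The record itself does not state the functional consequence of the mutations.
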