Addgene plasmid #49254: pcDNA5-F-Med26-R61A K62A
Purpose: Mammalian expression of flag-tagged human Med26 R61A K62A
Depositing lab: Joan Conaway & Ronald Conaway. Depositing organization: Stowers Institute for Medical Research. Publication: Human mediator subunit MED26 functions as a docking site for transcription elongation factors. Takahashi H, Parmely TJ, Sato S, Tomomori-Sato C, Banks CA, Kong SE, Szutorisz H, Swanson SK, Martin-Brown S, Washburn MP, Florens L, Seidel CW, Lin C, Smith ER, Shilatifard A, Conaway RC, Conaway JW. Cell. 2011 Jul 8;146(1):92-104. 10.1016/j.cell.2011.06.005 PubMed 21729782.
Backbone
  Vector backbone: pcDNA5
  Backbone manufacturer: Invitrogen
  Backbone size w/o insert (bp): 5100
  Vector type: Mammalian Expression
  Selectable markers: Hygromycin
Growth in bacteria
  Bacterial resistance: Ampicillin, 100 μg/mL
  Growth temperature: 37°C
  Growth strain: DH5alpha
  Copy number: High Copy
Gene/Insert
  Gene/Insert name: Med26 (alt name: crsp7)
  Species: H. sapiens (human)
  Mutation: R61A K62A
  GenBank ID: NM_004831.3
  Entrez Gene: MED26 (a.k.a. CRSP7, CRSP70)
  Tag / fusion protein: Flag (N terminal on backbone)
  Cloning method: Restriction Enzyme; 5′ cloning site Unknown (unknown if destroyed); 3′ cloning site Unknown (unknown if destroyed)
  Sequencing primers: 5′ T7; 3′ BFG reverse
Terms and licenses: Academic/Nonprofit Terms; Industry Terms: Not Available to Industry
How to cite: pcDNA5-F-Med26-R61A K62A was a gift from Joan Conaway & Ronald Conaway (Addgene plasmid # 49254 ; http://n2t.net/addgene:49254 ; RRID:Addgene_49254)
